Addgene plasmid #43104: I-GATC
Depositing lab: Chad Cowan & Kiran Musunuru. Depositing organization: Harvard University. Publication: A TALEN Genome-Editing System for Generating Human Stem Cell-Based Disease Models. Ding Q, Lee YK, Schaefer EA, Peters DT, Veres A, Kim K, Kuperwasser N, Motola DL, Meissner TB, Hendriks WT, Trevisan M, Gupta RM, Moisan A, Banks E, Friesen M, Schinzel RT, Xia F, Tang A, Xia Y, Figueroa E, Wann A, Ahfeldt T, Daheron L, Zhang F, Rubin LL, Peng LF, Chung RT, Musunuru K, Cowan CA. Cell Stem Cell. 2012 Dec 12. pii: S1934-5909(12)00645-5. doi: 10.1016/j.stem.2012.11.011. PubMed 23246482.
Backbone
  Vector backbone: pCRII-TOPO
  Backbone manufacturer: Invitrogen
  Backbone size w/o insert (bp): 3973
  Vector type: Bacterial Cloning
Growth in bacteria
  Bacterial resistance: Ampicillin and Kanamycin, 100 & 50 μg/mL
  Growth temperature: 37°C
  Growth strain: Top10
  Copy number: High Copy
Gene/Insert
  Gene/Insert name: I-GATC
  Species: Synthetic
  Insert size (bp): 424
  Cloning method: TOPO Cloning
  Sequencing primers: 5′ T7; 3′ M13-rev
Terms and licenses: Academic/Nonprofit Terms; Industry Terms: Not Available to Industry
How to cite: I-GATC was a gift from Chad Cowan & Kiran Musunuru (Addgene plasmid # 43104 ; http://n2t.net/addgene:43104 ; RRID:Addgene_43104)
