[The description below was written by a language model from this plasmid's Addgene catalogue record.]
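Description:
I-GATC is a bacterial cloning plasmid built on the commercial pCRII-TOPO backbone (about 4 kb without insert), into which a 424 bp synthetic fragment was introduced by TOPO cloning. It is a high-copy plasmid maintained in E. coli and is selectable with both ampicillin and kanamycin, reflecting the two resistance markers carried by this backbone. The vector type is listed simply as bacterial cloning. No eukaryotic promoter, reporter, tag or expression cassette is recorded, so the plasmid appears to serve as a storage and propagation vehicle for its insert rather than as an expression construct. The insert can be sequenced using the T7 and M13 reverse priming sites in the backbone on either side of the cloning site.

The record does not describe the content of the insert beyond its name and synthetic origin. The associated publication concerns a TALEN genome-editing system for generating human stem cell-based disease models, so the plasmid is presumably one component of a TALEN assembly library. The name, and an insert size roughly consistent with four TAL effector repeats, suggest a pre-assembled multi-repeat module specifying the four-base target GATC, with the "I" perhaps indicating its position or series in the assembly scheme. This interpretation is an inference, not something stated in the catalogue fields. No feature table was supplied, so the exact repeat composition, the flanking restriction or assembly sites and the insert orientation cannot be confirmed. On this reading, the fragment would be excised or amplified from the plasmid and joined with other modules to build full-length TALE DNA-binding arrays for custom nucleases.
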