>Addgene plasmid #43104 | I-GATC | depositor partial sequence | sequence record 58369 | I-GATC sequence 424 bps
CGTCTCCTGACCCCAGAGCAGGTCGTGGCAATCGCGAGCAATAACGGCGGAAAACAGGCTTTGGAAACGG
TGCAGAGGCTCCTTCCAGTGCTGTGCCAAGCGCACGGACTCACCCCAGAGCAGGTCGTGGCAATCGCCTC
CAACATTGGCGGGAAACAGGCACTCGAGACTGTCCAGCGCCTGCTTCCCGTGCTGTGCCAAGCGCACGGC
CTCACCCCAGAGCAGGTCGTGGCCATTGCCTCGAATGGAGGGGGCAAACAGGCGTTGGAAACCGTACAAC
GATTGCTGCCGGTGCTGTGCCAAGCGCACGGATTAACCCCAGAGCAGGTCGTGGCGATCGCAAGCCACGA
CGGAGGAAAGCAAGCCTTGGAAACAGTACAGAGGCTGTTGCCTGTGCTGTGCCAAGCGCACGGCTTAAGA
GACG
