>Addgene plasmid #43104 | I-GATC | addgene partial sequence | sequence record 60354 | M13-F20 5'-TGTAAAACGACGGCCAGT-3'
CTATAGGGCGAATTGGGCCCTCTAGATGCATGCTCGAGCGGCCGCCAGTGTGATGGATATCTGCAGAATT
CGCCCTTGCCGTCCTAGCGCGTCTCCTGACCCCAGAGCAGGTCGTGGCAATCGCGAGCAATAACGGCGGA
AAACAGGCTTTGGAAACGGTGCAGAGGCTCCTTCCAGTGCTGTGCCAAGCGCACGGACTCACCCCAGAGC
AGGTCGTGGCAATCGCCTCCAACATTGGCGGGAAACAGGCACTCGAGACTGTCCAGCGCCTGCTTCCCGT
GCTGTGCCAAGCGCACGGCCTCACCCCAGAGCAGGTCGTGGCCATTGCCTCGAATGGAGGGGGCAAACAG
GCGTTGGAAACCGTACAACGATTGCTGCCGGTGCTGTGCCAAGCGCACGGATTAACCCCAGAGCAGGTCG
TGGCGATCGCAAGCCACGACGGAGGAAAGCAAGCCTTGGAAACAGTACAGAGGCTGTTGCCTGTGCTGTG
CCAAGCGCACGGCTTAAGAGACGTGGGCACAGGAAAGAAGGGCGAATTCCAGCACACTGGCGGCCGTTAC
TAGTGGATCCGAGCTCGGTACCAAGCTTGATGCATAGCTTGAGTATTCTATAGTGTCACCTAAATAGCTT
GGCGTAATCATGGTCATAGCTGTTTCCTGTGTGAAATTGTTATCCGCTCACAATTCCACACAACATACGA
GCCGGAAGCATAAAGTGTAAAGCCTGGGGTGCCTAATGAGTGAGCTAACTCACATTAATTGCGTTGCGCT
CACTGCCCGCTTTCCAGTCGGGAAACCTGTCGTGCCAGCTGCATTAATGAATCGGCCAACGCGCGGGGAG
AGGCGGTTTGCGTATTGGGCGCTCTTCCGCTTCCTCGCTCACTGACTCGCTGCGCTCGGTCGTTCGGCTG
C
